>Addgene plasmid #130618 | pTK_TFAP2b_enh_226_Citrine | addgene full sequence | sequence record 258451 | Addgene NGS Result
AATCGATAGTACTAACATACGCTCTCCATCAAAACAAAACGAAACAAAACAAACTAGCAAAATAGGCTGT
CCCCAGTGCAAGTGCAGGTGCCAGAACATTTCTCTATCGATAGGTACCGAGCTCGAGTTGCCAGGCTGGC
TGTAGATACTCCGCGTGTATGTGTGTGTATACATACATGTACTTTGGTTACTGACCTGCGGGAAATATTT
TACAGCTACTTATCTCTCCCGGCGTAGAGAATGAAGGCGACAGGACAGGGTCGTTTCCTCCTTTCTGCCT
CTTTCTCCACTCCCCGCTCACACTCAGCAGCCCTATCCCGTGCAGGCAGCATTTCGCCGTCCCCTTCTAT
TTACCCCCAACAGCTGAAGGGCTCCTTCTGCAATCTGAGCCGCGACTGCTGCCAGAGGGGGTGACCACGG
TGGGACAGGGAGCTGGAAGGGGAAGTAAGGCTGGGGTATATCTATAGAAATCCCTTCTCTATATCTATAG
ATAGATATACATATACACGCATATATACATATATATGCATACGGATATATATAAACTCCCTGCTAAAGTT
GGGAGGGGAAGATCTGAGTAGGAGAGCATCCCTCCCCCTGCCCCGTCCCCTCGGAGCGGGCTGATAACGA
GCAGCCCCTGCCCGCTCCCCTTTCCCCCCTCCTTCCCCTCACCCCCATCCCAACATCCTGTCAGGCAATA
GGCTGTAAAATAGTTATCCAGCCCAGCACACAGGCAAGTGCCGTTTGAGAGTAATTTCTGCCCCGAGCGT
TTGGCCGGGGGCAAAGCAAGCGTGCTCTCTAACTGATCAACCTGGATATTTCATTATTCATTAATTTACT
GTTTAACCAAATCCCACTCATTATCAGAGGCAACGCTTGGCAGAGCCCAGCGAACAGTAGCAGTTGGTGT
CAGGCGTGGAGAATTGGCCCATTTGATCCTGGGCTGTTTTATTATTCAACACCACTGACTGAGAAAAAGG
CCCATGAATAATAAAGAGCCAAAGCGTGTTTGAACTGAGAAGCATGACACAGCCTTACAAAACAGCAGTT
AGGAAATTAAAGGCGAGGTGGCCCAGGCTTTGCATTTTTTATTCTCACTGTGGGCACGGGCACTGGGATC
CCATATTTTTTTTGTCCCTCCCGTTTATCGTTGCTGTTATTACCAGTTTCCCCATAAGCCCTTCGAGACT
GTTGGCTAGCCCGGGCTCGAGATCTGCGATCTAAGTAAGCTTGCTGCTTCATCCCCGTGGCCCGTTGCTC
GCGTTTGCTGGCGGTGTCCCCGGAAGAAATATATTTGCATGTCTTTAGTTCTATGATGACACAAACCCCG
CCCAGCGTCTTGTCATTGGCGAATTCGAACACGCAGATGCAGTCGGGGCGGCGCGGTCCCAGGTCCACTT
CGCATATTAAGGTGACGCGTGTGGCCTCGAACACCGAGCGACCCTGCAGCGACCCGCTTAACAGCGTCAA
CAGCGTGCCGCAGATCCCAAGCTTGCGGCCGCTTAAGCTGCAGAAGTTGGTCGTGAGGCACTGGGCAGGT
AAGTATCAAGGTTACAAGACAGGTTTAAGGAGACCAATAGAAACTGGGCTTGTCGAGACAGAGAAGACTC
TTGCGTTTCTGATAGGCACCTATTGGTCTTACTGACATCCACTTTGCCTTTCTCTCCACAGGTGTCCACT
CCCAGGTTCAATACAGCTCTTAAGCGGCCGCAAGCTAGCTTGCCGCCACCATGGTGAGCAAGGGCGAGGA
GCTGTTCACCGGGGTGGTGCCCATCCTGGTCGAGCTGGACGGCGACGTAAACGGCCACAAGTTCAGCGTG
TCCGGCGAGGGCGAGGGCGATGCCACCTACGGCAAGCTGACCCTGAAGTTCATCTGCACCACCGGCAAGC
TGCCCGTGCCCTGGCCCACCCTCGTGACCACCTTCGGCTACGGCCTGATGTGCTTCGCCCGCTACCCCGA
CCACATGAAGCAGCACGACTTCTTCAAGTCCGCCATGCCCGAAGGCTACGTCCAGGAGCGCACCATCTTC
TTCAAGGACGACGGCAACTACAAGACCCGCGCCGAGGTGAAGTTCGAGGGCGACACCCTGGTGAACCGCA
TCGAGCTGAAGGGCATCGACTTCAAGGAGGACGGCAACATCCTGGGGCACAAGCTGGAGTACAACTACAA
CAGCCACAACGTCTATATCATGGCCGACAAGCAGAAGAACGGCATCAAGGTGAACTTCAAGATCCGCCAC
AACATCGAGGACGGCAGCGTGCAGCTCGCCGACCACTACCAGCAGAACACCCCCATCGGCGACGGCCCCG
TGCTGCTGCCCGACAACCACTACCTGAGCTACCAGTCCGCCCTGAGCAAAGACCCCAACGAGAAGCGCGA
TCACATGGTCCTGCTGGAGTTCGTGACCGCCGCCGGGATCACTCTCGGCATGGACGAGCTGTACAAGTGA
GCCTCTAGACTCCCTCAGCGGCGCGCCGTTGCGTTCCAAACGTCGTGGAGCTCCCTGTCAAGACACGAAC
CGCTAACGCCACCTTAGTCCGTGAAGCATGATACGCGACATACCCCAGGAGATCTCACGTGTCTAGAGTC
GGGGCGGCCGGCCGCTTCGAGCAGACATGATAAGATACATTGATGAGTTTGGACAAACCACAACTAGAAT
GCAGTGAAAAAAATGCTTTATTTGTGAAATTTGTGATGCTATTGCTTTATTTGTAACCATTATAAGCTGC
AATAAACAAGTTAACAACAACAATTGCATTCATTTTATGTTTCAGGTTCAGGGGGAGGTGTGGGAGGTTT
TTTAAAGCAAGTAAAACCTCTACAAATGTGGTAAAATCGATAAGGATCCGTCGACCGATGCCCTTGAGAG
CCTTCAACCCAGTCAGCTCCTTCCGGTGGGCGCGGGGCATGACTATCGTCGCCGCACTTATGACTGTCTT
CTTTATCATGCAACTCGTAGGACAGGTGCCGGCAGCGCTCTTCCGCTTCCTCGCTCACTGACTCGCTGCG
CTCGGTCGTTCGGCTGCGGCGAGCGGTATCAGCTCACTCAAAGGCGGTAATACGGTTATCCACAGAATCA
GGGGATAACGCAGGAAAGAACATGTGAGCAAAAGGCCAGCAAAAGGCCAGGAACCGTAAAAAGGCCGCGT
TGCTGGCGTTTTTCCATAGGCTCCGCCCCCCTGACGAGCATCACAAAAATCGACGCTCAAGTCAGAGGTG
GCGAAACCCGACAGGACTATAAAGATACCAGGCGTTTCCCCCTGGAAGCTCCCTCGTGCGCTCTCCTGTT
CCGACCCTGCCGCTTACCGGATACCTGTCCGCCTTTCTCCCTTCGGGAAGCGTGGCGCTTTCTCATAGCT
CACGCTGTAGGTATCTCAGTTCGGTGTAGGTCGTTCGCTCCAAGCTGGGCTGTGTGCACGAACCCCCCGT
TCAGCCCGACCGCTGCGCCTTATCCGGTAACTATCGTCTTGAGTCCAACCCGGTAAGACACGACTTATCG
CCACTGGCAGCAGCCACTGGTAACAGGATTAGCAGAGCGAGGTATGTAGGCGGTGCTACAGAGTTCTTGA
AGTGGTGGCCTAACTACGGCTACACTAGAAGAACAGTATTTGGTATCTGCGCTCTGCTGAAGCCAGTTAC
CTTCGGAAAAAGAGTTGGTAGCTCTTGATCCGGCAAACAAACCACCGCTGGTAGCGGTGGTTTTTTTGTT
TGCAAGCAGCAGATTACGCGCAGAAAAAAAGGATCTCAAGAAGATCCTTTGATCTTTTCTACGGGGTCTG
ACGCTCAGTGGAACGAAAACTCACGTTAAGGGATTTTGGTCATGAGATTATCAAAAAGGATCTTCACCTA
GATCCTTTTAAATTAAAAATGAAGTTTTAAATCAATCTAAAGTATATATGAGTAAACTTGGTCTGACAGT
TACCAATGCTTAATCAGTGAGGCACCTATCTCAGCGATCTGTCTATTTCGTTCATCCATAGTTGCCTGAC
TCCCCGTCGTGTAGATAACTACGATACGGGAGGGCTTACCATCTGGCCCCAGTGCTGCAATGATACCGCG
AGACCCACGCTCACCGGCTCCAGATTTATCAGCAATAAACCAGCCAGCCGGAAGGGCCGAGCGCAGAAGT
GGTCCTGCAACTTTATCCGCCTCCATCCAGTCTATTAATTGTTGCCGGGAAGCTAGAGTAAGTAGTTCGC
CAGTTAATAGTTTGCGCAACGTTGTTGCCATTGCTACAGGCATCGTGGTGTCACGCTCGTCGTTTGGTAT
GGCTTCATTCAGCTCCGGTTCCCAACGATCAAGGCGAGTTACATGATCCCCCATGTTGTGCAAAAAAGCG
GTTAGCTCCTTCGGTCCTCCGATCGTTGTCAGAAGTAAGTTGGCCGCAGTGTTATCACTCATGGTTATGG
CAGCACTGCATAATTCTCTTACTGTCATGCCATCCGTAAGATGCTTTTCTGTGACTGGTGAGTACTCAAC
CAAGTCATTCTGAGAATAGTGTATGCGGCGACCGAGTTGCTCTTGCCCGGCGTCAATACGGGATAATACC
GCGCCACATAGCAGAACTTTAAAAGTGCTCATCATTGGAAAACGTTCTTCGGGGCGAAAACTCTCAAGGA
TCTTACCGCTGTTGAGATCCAGTTCGATGTAACCCACTCGTGCACCCAACTGATCTTCAGCATCTTTTAC
TTTCACCAGCGTTTCTGGGTGAGCAAAAACAGGAAGGCAAAATGCCGCAAAAAAGGGAATAAGGGCGACA
CGGAAATGTTGAATACTCATACTCTTCCTTTTTCAATATTATTGAAGCATTTATCAGGGTTATTGTCTCA
TGAGCGGATACATATTTGAATGTATTTAGAAAAATAAACAAATAGGGGTTCCGCGCACATTTCCCCGAAA
AGTGCCACCTG
[124 nt withheld, positions 4912-5035]
C
[91 nt withheld, positions 5037-5127]
A
[49 nt withheld, positions 5129-5177]
CCTTTGACGTTGGAGTCCACGTTCTTT
[37 nt withheld, positions 5205-5241]
ACCCTATCTCGGTCTATTCTTTTGATTTATAAGGGATTTTGCCGATTTCGGCCTATTGGTTAAAAAATGA
GCTGATTTAACAAAAATTTAACGCGAATTTTAACAAAATATTAACGCTTACAATTTGCCATTCGCCATTC
AGGCTGCGCAACTGTTGGGAAGGGCGATCGGTGCGGGCCTCTTCGCTATTACGCCAGCCCAAGCTACCAT
GATAAGTAAGTAATATTAAGGTACGGGAGGTACTTGGAGCGGCCGCAATAAAATATCTTTATTTTCATTA
CATCTGTGTGTTGGTTTTTTGTGTG
Features (pLannotate 1.2.2; 13 found; start..end, strand, type, name):
     14..105     +  misc_feature   pause site: RNA polymerase II transcriptional pause signal from the human α2 globin gene
   1316..1461    +  promoter       HSV TK promoter: herpes simplex virus thymidine kinase promoter
   1539..1671    +  intron         chimeric intron: chimera between introns from human β-globin and immunoglobulin heavy chain genes
   1731..2447    +  CDS            Citrine: Citrine is a basic (constitutively fluorescent) yellow fluorescent protein published in 2001, derived from Aequorea victoria. It has moderate acid sensitivity.
   2621..2742    -  polyA_signal   SV40 poly(A) signal: SV40 polyadenylation signal
   2765..2833    -  CDS            large T antigen (fragment): large T antigen from SV40 (simian virus 40)
   2849..2981    +  CDS            TcR (fragment): tetracycline efflux protein; tet; confers resistance to tetracycline
   3161..3749    -  rep_origin     ori: high-copy-number ColE1/pMB1/pBR322/pUC origin of replication
   3920..4780    -  CDS            AmpR: β-lactamase; bla; confers resistance to ampicillin, carbenicillin, and related antibiotics
   4781..4885    -  promoter       AmpR promoter: bla
   4912..5340    +  rep_origin     f1 ori (sequence partly withheld): f1 bacteriophage origin of replication; arrow indicates direction of (+) strand synthesis
   5372..5439    -  CDS            lacZα (fragment): LacZα fragment of β-galactosidase; lacZ fragment
   5498..5546    +  polyA_signal   poly(A) signal: synthetic polyadenylation signal
