[The description below was written by a language model from this plasmid's Addgene catalogue record and pLannotate feature annotations shown in this document.]
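Description:
pTK_TFAP2b_enh_226_Citrine is an enhancer reporter plasmid built on the pTK_BsmBI_Citrine backbone, designed to test whether a candidate cis-regulatory element can drive tissue-specific expression of a fluorescent protein. The insert is an approximately 1 kb chicken (G. gallus) genomic fragment, TFAP2b_enh_226, a putative enhancer associated with the TFAP2B locus. In the annotated sequence the unannotated stretch between the upstream pause site and the HSV thymidine kinase promoter is of the right size and position to hold this fragment, although the feature table does not label it, and the exact cloning sites are not recorded.

The reporter unit consists of the minimal HSV TK promoter, which has little activity on its own and therefore depends on the adjacent enhancer, followed by a chimeric β-globin/immunoglobulin intron that promotes efficient processing of the transcript, the Citrine yellow fluorescent protein coding sequence, and an SV40 polyadenylation signal. A synthetic poly(A) signal and an RNA polymerase II transcriptional pause site from the human α2-globin gene lie upstream of the enhancer position, insulating the cassette from spurious read-through transcription originating in the backbone and so lowering background. Short fragments of SV40 large T antigen, TcR and lacZα are non-functional cloning remnants.

The plasmid is propagated in E. coli under ampicillin selection (AmpR with its bla promoter) using a ColE1/pUC-type origin, and an f1 origin is also present. The catalogue lists it as low copy, whereas the annotation describes the origin as a high-copy type. It was generated as part of a study of the neural crest gene regulatory network in vivo, where Citrine fluorescence reports the spatial and temporal activity of the enhancer.
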