Addgene plasmid #130618: pTK_TFAP2b_enh_226_Citrine
Purpose: enhancer reporter
Depositing lab: Tatjana Sauka-Spengler. Depositing organization: University of Oxford. Publication: Reconstruction of the Global Neural Crest Gene Regulatory Network In Vivo. Williams RM, Candido-Ferreira I, Repapi E, Gavriouchkina D, Senanayake U, Ling ITC, Telenius J, Taylor S, Hughes J, Sauka-Spengler T. Dev Cell. 2019 Oct 21;51(2):255-276.e7. doi: 10.1016/j.devcel.2019.10.003. PubMed 31639368.
Backbone
  Vector backbone: pTK_BsmBI_Citrine
  Backbone size w/o insert (bp): 4670
  Vector type: enhancer reporter
Growth in bacteria
  Bacterial resistance: Ampicillin, 100 μg/mL
  Growth temperature: 37°C
  Growth strain: DH5alpha
  Copy number: Low Copy
Gene/Insert
  Gene/Insert name: TFAP2b_enh_226
  Species: G. gallus (chicken)
  Insert size (bp): 1000
  Promoter: thymidine kinase minimal promoter
  Cloning method: Restriction Enzyme; 5′ cloning site Unknown (unknown if destroyed)
  Sequencing primers: 5′ pTK forward CTAGCAAAATAGGCTGTCCC; 3′ pTK reverse ATATTTCTTCCGGGGACACC
Terms and licenses: Academic/Nonprofit Terms; Industry Terms: Not Available to Industry
How to cite: pTK_TFAP2b_enh_226_Citrine was a gift from Tatjana Sauka-Spengler (Addgene plasmid # 130618 ; http://n2t.net/addgene:130618 ; RRID:Addgene_130618)
